Addgene plasmid #199646: LentiCas9-sgVRK1 #1-Blast
Purpose: Expresses Cas9 and sgRNA guide targeting VRK1
Depositing lab: William Hahn. Depositing organization: Dana-Farber Cancer Institute. Publication: VRK1 as a synthetic lethal target in VRK2 promoter-methylated cancers of the nervous system. So J, Mabe NW, Englinger B, Chow KH, Moyer SM, Yerrum S, Trissal MC, Marques JG, Kwon JJ, Shim B, Pal S, Panditharatna E, Quinn T, Schaefer DA, Jeong D, Mayhew DL, Hwang J, Beroukhim R, Ligon KL, Stegmaier K, Filbin MG, Hahn WC. JCI Insight. 2022 Oct 10;7(19):e158755. doi: 10.1172/jci.insight.158755. PubMed 36040810.
Backbone
  Vector backbone: lentiCas9-Blast
  Vector type: Lentiviral
  Selectable markers: Blasticidin
Growth in bacteria
  Bacterial resistance: Ampicillin, 100 μg/mL
  Growth temperature: 30°C
  Growth strain: NEB Stable
  Copy number: High Copy
Gene/Insert
  Gene/Insert name: N/A
  gRNA/shRNA sequence: CCCAATACTTAGGAACACCC
  Species: H. sapiens (human)
  Entrez Gene: VRK1 (a.k.a. PCH1, PCH1A)
  Cloning method: Restriction Enzyme; 5′ cloning site Unknown (unknown if destroyed)
Terms and licenses: Academic/Nonprofit Terms; Industry Terms: Not Available to Industry
How to cite: LentiCas9-sgVRK1 #1-Blast was a gift from William Hahn (Addgene plasmid # 199646 ; http://n2t.net/addgene:199646 ; RRID:Addgene_199646)
