[The description below was written by a language model from this plasmid's Addgene catalogue record and pLannotate feature annotations shown in this document.]
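Description:
LentiCas9-sgVRK1 #1-Blast is an all-in-one lentiviral CRISPR plasmid of about 12.8 kb that delivers Streptococcus pyogenes Cas9 together with a single guide RNA against human VRK1. The catalogue lists lentiCas9-Blast as the backbone. It is propagated in E. coli through a high-copy ColE1/pUC-type origin with ampicillin resistance (AmpR). The backbone also carries an f1 origin and an SV40/EM7-driven bleomycin/Zeocin resistance cassette (BleoR) lying outside the viral region. The recorded use of a recombination-deficient strain reflects the repeated LTR sequences typical of lentiviral plasmids.

The transfer cassette has third-generation architecture. A CMV enhancer/promoter drives a truncated HIV-1 5' LTR, followed by the Ψ packaging signal with a partial gag sequence, the RRE for Rev-dependent export of the genomic RNA, and the cPPT/CTS. The cassette ends in a ΔU3 self-inactivating 3' LTR with a downstream bGH polyadenylation signal.

Between these elements, a human U6 RNA polymerase III promoter sits upstream of the S. pyogenes gRNA scaffold, with a short gap between the two that fits the VRK1-targeting spacer. An EF-1α core promoter then drives the Cas9 coding sequence, followed by blasticidin S deaminase (BSD). No separate promoter is annotated for BSD, so it is presumably co-expressed with Cas9, although the linking element is not annotated. A WPRE downstream enhances transcript expression.

Transduced mammalian cells are selected with blasticidin. The construct is intended for knocking out VRK1 in human cells, and the associated study examined VRK1 as a synthetic lethal dependency in nervous system cancers with VRK2 promoter methylation. The "#1" in the name suggests it is one of several guides against this gene.
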