Features (pLannotate 1.2.2; 34 found; start..end, strand, type, name):
    213..437     +  polyA_signal   bGH poly(A) signal: bovine growth hormone polyadenylation signal
    441..462     +  promoter       SV40 promoter (fragment): SV40 enhancer and early promoter
    483..911     +  rep_origin     f1 ori (sequence partly withheld): f1 bacteriophage origin of replication; arrow indicates direction of (+) strand synthesis
    925..1254    +  promoter       SV40 promoter: SV40 enhancer and early promoter
   1302..1349    +  promoter       EM7 promoter: synthetic bacterial promoter&nbsp
   1368..1742    +  CDS            BleoR: antibiotic-binding protein; Sh ble from Streptoalloteichus hindustanus; confers resistance to bleomycin, phleomycin, and Zeocin™
   1752..1877    +  CDS            ble (fragment): BLE_KLEPN - Experimental evidence at protein level: Swiss-Prot protein existence level 1. Binding protein with a strong affinity to the bleomycin family of antibiotics. Binds to CL990; an antimitotic-antibiotic compound. From Klebsiella pneumoniae.
   1872..1993    +  polyA_signal   SV40 poly(A) signal: SV40 polyadenylation signal
   2064..2086    -  protein_bind   lac operator (fragment): The lac repressor binds to the lac operator to inhibit transcription in E. coli. This inhibition can be relieved by adding lactose or isopropyl-β-D-thiogalactopyranoside (IPTG). lac repressor encoded by lacI
   2090..2120    -  promoter       lac promoter: promoter for the E. coli lac operon
   2135..2156    -  protein_bind   CAP binding site: CAP binding activates transcription in the presence of cAMP. E. coli catabolite activator protein
   2169..2261    -  CDS            lacI (fragment): lac repressor; lacI; The lac repressor binds to the lac operator to inhibit transcription in E. coli. This inhibition can be relieved by adding lactose or isopropyl-β-D-thiogalactopyranoside (IPTG).
   2444..3032    -  rep_origin     ori: high-copy-number ColE1/pMB1/pBR322/pUC origin of replication
   3203..4063    -  CDS            AmpR: β-lactamase; bla; confers resistance to ampicillin, carbenicillin, and related antibiotics
   4064..4168    -  promoter       AmpR promoter: bla
   4227..4279    -  misc_feature   bom (fragment): basis of mobility region from pBR322
   4434..4813    +  enhancer       CMV enhancer: human cytomegalovirus immediate early enhancer
   4814..5013    +  promoter       CMV promoter: human cytomegalovirus (CMV) immediate early promoter
   5031..5211    +  LTR            5' LTR (truncated): truncated 5' long terminal repeat (LTR) from HIV-1
   5258..5383    +  misc_feature   HIV-1 Ψ: packaging signal of human immunodeficiency virus type 1
   5367..5730    +  CDS            HIV-1 gag (fragment): gag protein from human immunodeficiency virus 1; gag
   5876..6109    +  misc_feature   RRE: The Rev response element (RRE) of HIV-1 allows for Rev-dependent mRNA export from the nucleus to the cytoplasm.
   6486..6586    +  CDS            Rev (fragment): human immunodeficiency virus 1 (HIV-1) Rev protein; rev; enhances nuclear export of unspliced and incompletely spliced viral mRNAs
   6636..6753    +  misc_feature   cPPT/CTS: central polypurine tract and central termination sequence of HIV-1
   6804..7044    +  promoter       U6 promoter: RNA polymerase III promoter for human U6 snRNA
   7074..7149    +  misc_RNA       gRNA scaffold: guide RNA scaffold for the Streptococcus pyogenes CRISPR/Cas9 system
   7167..7185    +  CDS            small t antigen (fragment): SV40 (simian virus 40) small t antigen
   7211..7422    +  promoter       EF-1α core promoter: core promoter for human elongation factor EF-1α
   7447..11550   +  CDS            Cas9: Cas9 (Csn1) endonuclease from the Streptococcus pyogenes Type II CRISPR/Cas system generates RNA-guided double strand breaks in DNA
  11689..12087   +  CDS            BSD: blasticidin S deaminase; Aspergillus terreus BSD; confers resistance to blasticidin
  12088..12109   +  misc_feature   MCS (fragment): pBluescript multiple cloning site
  12112..12700   +  misc_feature   WPRE: woodchuck hepatitis virus posttranscriptional regulatory element
  12751..12770   +  misc_feature   cPPT/CTS (fragment): central polypurine tract and central termination sequence of HIV-1
  12772..181     +  LTR            3' LTR (ΔU3) (across the origin): self-inactivating 3' long terminal repeat (LTR) from HIV-1
>Addgene plasmid #199646 | LentiCas9-sgVRK1 #1-Blast | addgene full sequence | sequence record 394137 | Addgene NGS Result
GGGTCTCTCTGGTTAGACCAGATCTGAGCCTGGGAGCTCTCTGGCTAACTAGGGAACCCACTGCTTAAGC
CTCAATAAAGCTTGCCTTGAGTGCTTCAAGTAGTGTGTGCCCGTCTGTTGTGTGACTCTGGTAACTAGAG
ATCCCTCAGACCCTTTTAGTCAGTGTGGAAAATCTCTAGCAGGGCCCGTTTAAACCCGCTGATCAGCCTC
GACTGTGCCTTCTAGTTGCCAGCCATCTGTTGTTTGCCCCTCCCCCGTGCCTTCCTTGACCCTGGAAGGT
GCCACTCCCACTGTCCTTTCCTAATAAAATGAGGAAATTGCATCGCATTGTCTGAGTAGGTGTCATTCTA
TTCTGGGGGGTGGGGTGGGGCAGGACAGCAAGGGGGAGGATTGGGAAGACAATAGCAGGCATGCTGGGGA
TGCGGTGGGCTCTATGGCTTCTGAGGCGGAAAGAACCAGCTGGGGCTCTAGGGGGTATCCCC
[124 nt withheld, positions 483-606]
C
[91 nt withheld, positions 608-698]
A
[49 nt withheld, positions 700-748]
CCTTTGACGTTGGAGTCCACGTTCTTT
[37 nt withheld, positions 776-812]
ACCCTATCTCGGTCTATTCTTTTGATTTATAAGGGATTTTGCCGATTTCGGCCTATTGGTTAAAAAATGA
GCTGATTTAACAAAAATTTAACGCGAATTAATTCTGTGGAATGTGTGTCAGTTAGGGTGTGGAAAGTCCC
CAGGCTCCCCAGCAGGCAGAAGTATGCAAAGCATGCATCTCAATTAGTCAGCAACCAGGTGTGGAAAGTC
CCCAGGCTCCCCAGCAGGCAGAAGTATGCAAAGCATGCATCTCAATTAGTCAGCAACCATAGTCCCGCCC
CTAACTCCGCCCATCCCGCCCCTAACTCCGCCCAGTTCCGCCCATTCTCCGCCCCATGGCTGACTAATTT
TTTTTATTTATGCAGAGGCCGAGGCCGCCTCTGCCTCTGAGCTATTCCAGAAGTAGTGAGGAGGCTTTTT
TGGAGGCCTAGGCTTTTGCAAAAAGCTCCCGGGAGCTTGTATATCCATTTTCGGATCTGATCAGCACGTG
TTGACAATTAATCATCGGCATAGTATATCGGCATAGTATAATACGACAAGGTGAGGAACTAAACCATGGC
CAAGTTGACCAGTGCCGTTCCGGTGCTCACCGCGCGCGACGTCGCCGGAGCGGTCGAGTTCTGGACCGAC
CGGCTCGGGTTCTCCCGGGACTTCGTGGAGGACGACTTCGCCGGTGTGGTCCGGGACGACGTGACCCTGT
TCATCAGCGCGGTCCAGGACCAGGTGGTGCCGGACAACACCCTGGCCTGGGTGTGGGTGCGCGGCCTGGA
CGAGCTGTACGCCGAGTGGTCGGAGGTCGTGTCCACGAACTTCCGGGACGCCTCCGGGCCGGCCATGACC
GAGATCGGCGAGCAGCCGTGGGGGCGGGAGTTCGCCCTGCGCGACCCGGCCGGCAACTGCGTGCACTTCG
TGGCCGAGGAGCAGGACTGACACGTGCTACGAGATTTCGATTCCACCGCCGCCTTCTATGAAAGGTTGGG
CTTCGGAATCGTTTTCCGGGACGCCGGCTGGATGATCCTCCAGCGCGGGGATCTCATGCTGGAGTTCTTC
GCCCACCCCAACTTGTTTATTGCAGCTTATAATGGTTACAAATAAAGCAATAGCATCACAAATTTCACAA
ATAAAGCATTTTTTTCACTGCATTCTAGTTGTGGTTTGTCCAAACTCATCAATGTATCTTATCATGTCTG
TATACCGTCGACCTCTAGCTAGAGCTTGGCGTAATCATGGTCATAGCTGTTTCCTGTGTGAAATTGTTAT
CCGCTCACAATTCCACACAACATACGAGCCGGAAGCATAAAGTGTAAAGCCTGGGGTGCCTAATGAGTGA
GCTAACTCACATTAATTGCGTTGCGCTCACTGCCCGCTTTCCAGTCGGGAAACCTGTCGTGCCAGCTGCA
TTAATGAATCGGCCAACGCGCGGGGAGAGGCGGTTTGCGTATTGGGCGCTCTTCCGCTTCCTCGCTCACT
GACTCGCTGCGCTCGGTCGTTCGGCTGCGGCGAGCGGTATCAGCTCACTCAAAGGCGGTAATACGGTTAT
CCACAGAATCAGGGGATAACGCAGGAAAGAACATGTGAGCAAAAGGCCAGCAAAAGGCCAGGAACCGTAA
AAAGGCCGCGTTGCTGGCGTTTTTCCATAGGCTCCGCCCCCCTGACGAGCATCACAAAAATCGACGCTCA
AGTCAGAGGTGGCGAAACCCGACAGGACTATAAAGATACCAGGCGTTTCCCCCTGGAAGCTCCCTCGTGC
GCTCTCCTGTTCCGACCCTGCCGCTTACCGGATACCTGTCCGCCTTTCTCCCTTCGGGAAGCGTGGCGCT
TTCTCATAGCTCACGCTGTAGGTATCTCAGTTCGGTGTAGGTCGTTCGCTCCAAGCTGGGCTGTGTGCAC
GAACCCCCCGTTCAGCCCGACCGCTGCGCCTTATCCGGTAACTATCGTCTTGAGTCCAACCCGGTAAGAC
ACGACTTATCGCCACTGGCAGCAGCCACTGGTAACAGGATTAGCAGAGCGAGGTATGTAGGCGGTGCTAC
AGAGTTCTTGAAGTGGTGGCCTAACTACGGCTACACTAGAAGAACAGTATTTGGTATCTGCGCTCTGCTG
AAGCCAGTTACCTTCGGAAAAAGAGTTGGTAGCTCTTGATCCGGCAAACAAACCACCGCTGGTAGCGGTG
GTTTTTTTGTTTGCAAGCAGCAGATTACGCGCAGAAAAAAAGGATCTCAAGAAGATCCTTTGATCTTTTC
TACGGGGTCTGACGCTCAGTGGAACGAAAACTCACGTTAAGGGATTTTGGTCATGAGATTATCAAAAAGG
ATCTTCACCTAGATCCTTTTAAATTAAAAATGAAGTTTTAAATCAATCTAAAGTATATATGAGTAAACTT
GGTCTGACAGTTACCAATGCTTAATCAGTGAGGCACCTATCTCAGCGATCTGTCTATTTCGTTCATCCAT
AGTTGCCTGACTCCCCGTCGTGTAGATAACTACGATACGGGAGGGCTTACCATCTGGCCCCAGTGCTGCA
ATGATACCGCGAGACCCACGCTCACCGGCTCCAGATTTATCAGCAATAAACCAGCCAGCCGGAAGGGCCG
AGCGCAGAAGTGGTCCTGCAACTTTATCCGCCTCCATCCAGTCTATTAATTGTTGCCGGGAAGCTAGAGT
AAGTAGTTCGCCAGTTAATAGTTTGCGCAACGTTGTTGCCATTGCTACAGGCATCGTGGTGTCACGCTCG
TCGTTTGGTATGGCTTCATTCAGCTCCGGTTCCCAACGATCAAGGCGAGTTACATGATCCCCCATGTTGT
GCAAAAAAGCGGTTAGCTCCTTCGGTCCTCCGATCGTTGTCAGAAGTAAGTTGGCCGCAGTGTTATCACT
CATGGTTATGGCAGCACTGCATAATTCTCTTACTGTCATGCCATCCGTAAGATGCTTTTCTGTGACTGGT
GAGTACTCAACCAAGTCATTCTGAGAATAGTGTATGCGGCGACCGAGTTGCTCTTGCCCGGCGTCAATAC
GGGATAATACCGCGCCACATAGCAGAACTTTAAAAGTGCTCATCATTGGAAAACGTTCTTCGGGGCGAAA
ACTCTCAAGGATCTTACCGCTGTTGAGATCCAGTTCGATGTAACCCACTCGTGCACCCAACTGATCTTCA
GCATCTTTTACTTTCACCAGCGTTTCTGGGTGAGCAAAAACAGGAAGGCAAAATGCCGCAAAAAAGGGAA
TAAGGGCGACACGGAAATGTTGAATACTCATACTCTTCCTTTTTCAATATTATTGAAGCATTTATCAGGG
TTATTGTCTCATGAGCGGATACATATTTGAATGTATTTAGAAAAATAAACAAATAGGGGTTCCGCGCACA
TTTCCCCGAAAAGTGCCACCTGACGTCGACGGATCGGGAGATCTCCCGATCCCCTATGGTGCACTCTCAG
TACAATCTGCTCTGATGCCGCATAGTTAAGCCAGTATCTGCTCCCTGCTTGTGTGTTGGAGGTCGCTGAG
TAGTGCGCGAGCAAAATTTAAGCTACAACAAGGCAAGGCTTGACCGACAATTGCATGAAGAATCTGCTTA
GGGTTAGGCGTTTTGCGCTGCTTCGCGATGTACGGGCCAGATATACGCGTTGACATTGATTATTGACTAG
TTATTAATAGTAATCAATTACGGGGTCATTAGTTCATAGCCCATATATGGAGTTCCGCGTTACATAACTT
ACGGTAAATGGCCCGCCTGGCTGACCGCCCAACGACCCCCGCCCATTGACGTCAATAATGACGTATGTTC
CCATAGTAACGCCAATAGGGACTTTCCATTGACGTCAATGGGTGGAGTATTTACGGTAAACTGCCCACTT
GGCAGTACATCAAGTGTATCATATGCCAAGTACGCCCCCTATTGACGTCAATGACGGTAAATGGCCCGCC
TGGCATTATGCCCAGTACATGACCTTATGGGACTTTCCTACTTGGCAGTACATCTACGTATTAGTCATCG
CTATTACCATGGTGATGCGGTTTTGGCAGTACATCAATGGGCGTGGATAGCGGTTTGACTCACGGGGATT
TCCAAGTCTCCACCCCATTGACGTCAATGGGAGTTTGTTTTGGCACCAAAATCAACGGGACTTTCCAAAA
TGTCGTAACAACTCCGCCCCATTGACGCAAATGGGCGGTAGGCGTGTACGGTGGGAGGTCTATATAAGCA
GCGCGTTTTGCCTGTACTGGGTCTCTCTGGTTAGACCAGATCTGAGCCTGGGAGCTCTCTGGCTAACTAG
GGAACCCACTGCTTAAGCCTCAATAAAGCTTGCCTTGAGTGCTTCAAGTAGTGTGTGCCCGTCTGTTGTG
TGACTCTGGTAACTAGAGATCCCTCAGACCCTTTTAGTCAGTGTGGAAAATCTCTAGCAGTGGCGCCCGA
ACAGGGACTTGAAAGCGAAAGGGAAACCAGAGGAGCTCTCTCGACGCAGGACTCGGCTTGCTGAAGCGCG
CACGGCAAGAGGCGAGGGGCGGCGACTGGTGAGTACGCCAAAAATTTTGACTAGCGGAGGCTAGAAGGAG
AGAGATGGGTGCGAGAGCGTCAGTATTAAGCGGGGGAGAATTAGATCGCGATGGGAAAAAATTCGGTTAA
GGCCAGGGGGAAAGAAAAAATATAAATTAAAACATATAGTATGGGCAAGCAGGGAGCTAGAACGATTCGC
AGTTAATCCTGGCCTGTTAGAAACATCAGAAGGCTGTAGACAAATACTGGGACAGCTACAACCATCCCTT
CAGACAGGATCAGAAGAACTTAGATCATTATATAATACAGTAGCAACCCTCTATTGTGTGCATCAAAGGA
TAGAGATAAAAGACACCAAGGAAGCTTTAGACAAGATAGAGGAAGAGCAAAACAAAAGTAAGACCACCGC
ACAGCAAGCGGCCGCTGATCTTCAGACCTGGAGGAGGAGATATGAGGGACAATTGGAGAAGTGAATTATA
TAAATATAAAGTAGTAAAAATTGAACCATTAGGAGTAGCACCCACCAAGGCAAAGAGAAGAGTGGTGCAG
AGAGAAAAAAGAGCAGTGGGAATAGGAGCTTTGTTCCTTGGGTTCTTGGGAGCAGCAGGAAGCACTATGG
GCGCAGCGTCAATGACGCTGACGGTACAGGCCAGACAATTATTGTCTGGTATAGTGCAGCAGCAGAACAA
TTTGCTGAGGGCTATTGAGGCGCAACAGCATCTGTTGCAACTCACAGTCTGGGGCATCAAGCAGCTCCAG
GCAAGAATCCTGGCTGTGGAAAGATACCTAAAGGATCAACAGCTCCTGGGGATTTGGGGTTGCTCTGGAA
AACTCATTTGCACCACTGCTGTGCCTTGGAATGCTAGTTGGAGTAATAAATCTCTGGAACAGATTTGGAA
TCACACGACCTGGATGGAGTGGGACAGAGAAATTAACAATTACACAAGCTTAATACACTCCTTAATTGAA
GAATCGCAAAACCAGCAAGAAAAGAATGAACAAGAATTATTGGAATTAGATAAATGGGCAAGTTTGTGGA
ATTGGTTTAACATAACAAATTGGCTGTGGTATATAAAATTATTCATAATGATAGTAGGAGGCTTGGTAGG
TTTAAGAATAGTTTTTGCTGTACTTTCTATAGTGAATAGAGTTAGGCAGGGATATTCACCATTATCGTTT
CAGACCCACCTCCCAACCCCGAGGGGACCCGACAGGCCCGAAGGAATAGAAGAAGAAGGTGGAGAGAGAG
ACAGAGACAGATCCATTCGATTAGTGAACGGATCGGCACTGCGTGCGCCAATTCTGCAGACAAATGGCAG
TATTCATCCACAATTTTAAAAGAAAAGGGGGGATTGGGGGGTACAGTGCAGGGGAAAGAATAGTAGACAT
AATAGCAACAGACATACAAACTAAAGAATTACAAAAACAAATTACAAAAATTCAAAATTTTCGGGTTTAT
TACAGGGACAGCAGAGATCCAGTTTGGTTAATTAAGGTACCGAGGGCCTATTTCCCATGATTCCTTCATA
TTTGCATATACGATACAAGGCTGTTAGAGAGATAATTAGAATTAATTTGACTGTAAACACAAAGATATTA
GTACAAAATACGTGACGTAGAAAGTAATAATTTCTTGGGTAGTTTGCAGTTTTAAAATTATGTTTTAAAA
TGGACTATCATATGCTTACCGTAACTTGAAAGTATTTCGATTTCTTGGCTTTATATATCTTGTGGAAAGG
ACGAAACACCGCCCAATACTTAGGAACACCCGTTTTAGAGCTAGAAATAGCAAGTTAAAATAAGGCTAGT
CCGTTATCAACTTGAAAAAGTGGCACCGAGTCGGTGCTTTTTTGAATTCGCTAGCTAGGTCTTGAAAGGA
GTGGGAATTGGCTCCGGTGCCCGTCAGTGGGCAGAGCGCACATCGCCCACAGTCCCCGAGAAGTTGGGGG
GAGGGGTCGGCAATTGATCCGGTGCCTAGAGAAGGTGGCGCGGGGTAAACTGGGAAAGTGATGTCGTGTA
CTGGCTCCGCCTTTTTCCCGAGGGTGGGGGAGAACCGTATATAAGTGCAGTAGTCGCCGTGAACGTTCTT
TTTCGCAACGGGTTTGCCGCCAGAACACAGGACCGGTTCTAGAGCGCTGCCACCATGGACAAGAAGTACA
GCATCGGCCTGGACATCGGCACCAACTCTGTGGGCTGGGCCGTGATCACCGACGAGTACAAGGTGCCCAG
CAAGAAATTCAAGGTGCTGGGCAACACCGACCGGCACAGCATCAAGAAGAACCTGATCGGAGCCCTGCTG
TTCGACAGCGGCGAAACAGCCGAGGCCACCCGGCTGAAGAGAACCGCCAGAAGAAGATACACCAGACGGA
AGAACCGGATCTGCTATCTGCAAGAGATCTTCAGCAACGAGATGGCCAAGGTGGACGACAGCTTCTTCCA
CAGACTGGAAGAGTCCTTCCTGGTGGAAGAGGATAAGAAGCACGAGCGGCACCCCATCTTCGGCAACATC
GTGGACGAGGTGGCCTACCACGAGAAGTACCCCACCATCTACCACCTGAGAAAGAAACTGGTGGACAGCA
CCGACAAGGCCGACCTGCGGCTGATCTATCTGGCCCTGGCCCACATGATCAAGTTCCGGGGCCACTTCCT
GATCGAGGGCGACCTGAACCCCGACAACAGCGACGTGGACAAGCTGTTCATCCAGCTGGTGCAGACCTAC
AACCAGCTGTTCGAGGAAAACCCCATCAACGCCAGCGGCGTGGACGCCAAGGCCATCCTGTCTGCCAGAC
TGAGCAAGAGCAGACGGCTGGAAAATCTGATCGCCCAGCTGCCCGGCGAGAAGAAGAATGGCCTGTTCGG
AAACCTGATTGCCCTGAGCCTGGGCCTGACCCCCAACTTCAAGAGCAACTTCGACCTGGCCGAGGATGCC
AAACTGCAGCTGAGCAAGGACACCTACGACGACGACCTGGACAACCTGCTGGCCCAGATCGGCGACCAGT
ACGCCGACCTGTTTCTGGCCGCCAAGAACCTGTCCGACGCCATCCTGCTGAGCGACATCCTGAGAGTGAA
CACCGAGATCACCAAGGCCCCCCTGAGCGCCTCTATGATCAAGAGATACGACGAGCACCACCAGGACCTG
ACCCTGCTGAAAGCTCTCGTGCGGCAGCAGCTGCCTGAGAAGTACAAAGAGATTTTCTTCGACCAGAGCA
AGAACGGCTACGCCGGCTACATTGACGGCGGAGCCAGCCAGGAAGAGTTCTACAAGTTCATCAAGCCCAT
CCTGGAAAAGATGGACGGCACCGAGGAACTGCTCGTGAAGCTGAACAGAGAGGACCTGCTGCGGAAGCAG
CGGACCTTCGACAACGGCAGCATCCCCCACCAGATCCACCTGGGAGAGCTGCACGCCATTCTGCGGCGGC
AGGAAGATTTTTACCCATTCCTGAAGGACAACCGGGAAAAGATCGAGAAGATCCTGACCTTCCGCATCCC
CTACTACGTGGGCCCTCTGGCCAGGGGAAACAGCAGATTCGCCTGGATGACCAGAAAGAGCGAGGAAACC
ATCACCCCCTGGAACTTCGAGGAAGTGGTGGACAAGGGCGCTTCCGCCCAGAGCTTCATCGAGCGGATGA
CCAACTTCGATAAGAACCTGCCCAACGAGAAGGTGCTGCCCAAGCACAGCCTGCTGTACGAGTACTTCAC
CGTGTATAACGAGCTGACCAAAGTGAAATACGTGACCGAGGGAATGAGAAAGCCCGCCTTCCTGAGCGGC
GAGCAGAAAAAGGCCATCGTGGACCTGCTGTTCAAGACCAACCGGAAAGTGACCGTGAAGCAGCTGAAAG
AGGACTACTTCAAGAAAATCGAGTGCTTCGACTCCGTGGAAATCTCCGGCGTGGAAGATCGGTTCAACGC
CTCCCTGGGCACATACCACGATCTGCTGAAAATTATCAAGGACAAGGACTTCCTGGACAATGAGGAAAAC
GAGGACATTCTGGAAGATATCGTGCTGACCCTGACACTGTTTGAGGACAGAGAGATGATCGAGGAACGGC
TGAAAACCTATGCCCACCTGTTCGACGACAAAGTGATGAAGCAGCTGAAGCGGCGGAGATACACCGGCTG
GGGCAGGCTGAGCCGGAAGCTGATCAACGGCATCCGGGACAAGCAGTCCGGCAAGACAATCCTGGATTTC
CTGAAGTCCGACGGCTTCGCCAACAGAAACTTCATGCAGCTGATCCACGACGACAGCCTGACCTTTAAAG
AGGACATCCAGAAAGCCCAGGTGTCCGGCCAGGGCGATAGCCTGCACGAGCACATTGCCAATCTGGCCGG
CAGCCCCGCCATTAAGAAGGGCATCCTGCAGACAGTGAAGGTGGTGGACGAGCTCGTGAAAGTGATGGGC
CGGCACAAGCCCGAGAACATCGTGATCGAAATGGCCAGAGAGAACCAGACCACCCAGAAGGGACAGAAGA
ACAGCCGCGAGAGAATGAAGCGGATCGAAGAGGGCATCAAAGAGCTGGGCAGCCAGATCCTGAAAGAACA
CCCCGTGGAAAACACCCAGCTGCAGAACGAGAAGCTGTACCTGTACTACCTGCAGAATGGGCGGGATATG
TACGTGGACCAGGAACTGGACATCAACCGGCTGTCCGACTACGATGTGGACCATATCGTGCCTCAGAGCT
TTCTGAAGGACGACTCCATCGACAACAAGGTGCTGACCAGAAGCGACAAGAACCGGGGCAAGAGCGACAA
CGTGCCCTCCGAAGAGGTCGTGAAGAAGATGAAGAACTACTGGCGGCAGCTGCTGAACGCCAAGCTGATT
ACCCAGAGAAAGTTCGACAATCTGACCAAGGCCGAGAGAGGCGGCCTGAGCGAACTGGATAAGGCCGGCT
TCATCAAGAGACAGCTGGTGGAAACCCGGCAGATCACAAAGCACGTGGCACAGATCCTGGACTCCCGGAT
GAACACTAAGTACGACGAGAATGACAAGCTGATCCGGGAAGTGAAAGTGATCACCCTGAAGTCCAAGCTG
GTGTCCGATTTCCGGAAGGATTTCCAGTTTTACAAAGTGCGCGAGATCAACAACTACCACCACGCCCACG
ACGCCTACCTGAACGCCGTCGTGGGAACCGCCCTGATCAAAAAGTACCCTAAGCTGGAAAGCGAGTTCGT
GTACGGCGACTACAAGGTGTACGACGTGCGGAAGATGATCGCCAAGAGCGAGCAGGAAATCGGCAAGGCT
ACCGCCAAGTACTTCTTCTACAGCAACATCATGAACTTTTTCAAGACCGAGATTACCCTGGCCAACGGCG
AGATCCGGAAGCGGCCTCTGATCGAGACAAACGGCGAAACCGGGGAGATCGTGTGGGATAAGGGCCGGGA
TTTTGCCACCGTGCGGAAAGTGCTGAGCATGCCCCAAGTGAATATCGTGAAAAAGACCGAGGTGCAGACA
GGCGGCTTCAGCAAAGAGTCTATCCTGCCCAAGAGGAACAGCGATAAGCTGATCGCCAGAAAGAAGGACT
GGGACCCTAAGAAGTACGGCGGCTTCGACAGCCCCACCGTGGCCTATTCTGTGCTGGTGGTGGCCAAAGT
GGAAAAGGGCAAGTCCAAGAAACTGAAGAGTGTGAAAGAGCTGCTGGGGATCACCATCATGGAAAGAAGC
AGCTTCGAGAAGAATCCCATCGACTTTCTGGAAGCCAAGGGCTACAAAGAAGTGAAAAAGGACCTGATCA
TCAAGCTGCCTAAGTACTCCCTGTTCGAGCTGGAAAACGGCCGGAAGAGAATGCTGGCCTCTGCCGGCGA
ACTGCAGAAGGGAAACGAACTGGCCCTGCCCTCCAAATATGTGAACTTCCTGTACCTGGCCAGCCACTAT
GAGAAGCTGAAGGGCTCCCCCGAGGATAATGAGCAGAAACAGCTGTTTGTGGAACAGCACAAGCACTACC
TGGACGAGATCATCGAGCAGATCAGCGAGTTCTCCAAGAGAGTGATCCTGGCCGACGCTAATCTGGACAA
AGTGCTGTCCGCCTACAACAAGCACCGGGATAAGCCCATCAGAGAGCAGGCCGAGAATATCATCCACCTG
TTTACCCTGACCAATCTGGGAGCCCCTGCCGCCTTCAAGTACTTTGACACCACCATCGACCGGAAGAGGT
ACACCAGCACCAAAGAGGTGCTGGACGCCACCCTGATCCACCAGAGCATCACCGGCCTGTACGAGACACG
GATCGACCTGTCTCAGCTGGGAGGCGACAAGCGACCTGCCGCCACAAAGAAGGCTGGACAGGCTAAGAAG
AAGAAAGATTACAAAGACGATGACGATAAGGGATCCGGCGCAACAAACTTCTCTCTGCTGAAACAAGCCG
GAGATGTCGAAGAGAATCCTGGACCGATGGCCAAGCCTTTGTCTCAAGAAGAATCCACCCTCATTGAAAG
AGCAACGGCTACAATCAACAGCATCCCCATCTCTGAAGACTACAGCGTCGCCAGCGCAGCTCTCTCTAGC
GACGGCCGCATCTTCACTGGTGTCAATGTATATCATTTTACTGGGGGACCTTGTGCAGAACTCGTGGTGC
TGGGCACTGCTGCTGCTGCGGCAGCTGGCAACCTGACTTGTATCGTCGCGATCGGAAATGAGAACAGGGG
CATCTTGAGCCCCTGCGGACGGTGCCGACAGGTGCTTCTCGATCTGCATCCTGGGATCAAAGCCATAGTG
AAGGACAGTGATGGACAGCCGACGGCAGTTGGGATTCGTGAATTGCTGCCCTCTGGTTATGTGTGGGAGG
GCTAAGAATTCGATATCAAGCTTATCGGTAATCAACCTCTGGATTACAAAATTTGTGAAAGATTGACTGG
TATTCTTAACTATGTTGCTCCTTTTACGCTATGTGGATACGCTGCTTTAATGCCTTTGTATCATGCTATT
GCTTCCCGTATGGCTTTCATTTTCTCCTCCTTGTATAAATCCTGGTTGCTGTCTCTTTATGAGGAGTTGT
GGCCCGTTGTCAGGCAACGTGGCGTGGTGTGCACTGTGTTTGCTGACGCAACCCCCACTGGTTGGGGCAT
TGCCACCACCTGTCAGCTCCTTTCCGGGACTTTCGCTTTCCCCCTCCCTATTGCCACGGCGGAACTCATC
GCCGCCTGCCTTGCCCGCTGCTGGACAGGGGCTCGGCTGTTGGGCACTGACAATTCCGTGGTGTTGTCGG
GGAAATCATCGTCCTTTCCTTGGCTGCTCGCCTGTGTTGCCACCTGGATTCTGCGCGGGACGTCCTTCTG
CTACGTCCCTTCGGCCCTCAATCCAGCGGACCTTCCTTCCCGCGGCCTGCTGCCGGCTCTGCGGCCTCTT
CCGCGTCTTCGCCTTCGCCCTCAGACGAGTCGGATCTCCCTTTGGGCCGCCTCCCCGCGTCGACTTTAAG
ACCAATGACTTACAAGGCAGCTGTAGATCTTAGCCACTTTTTAAAAGAAAAGGGGGGACTGGAAGGGCTA
ATTCACTCCCAACGAAGACAAGATCTGCTTTTTGCTTGTACT
